>Addgene plasmid #19878 | pDESTmycYBX1 | addgene full sequence | sequence record 399777 | Addgene NGS Result
GCTGTGGAATGTGTGTCAGTTAGGGTGTGGAAAGTCCCCAGGCTCCCCAGCAGGCAGAAGTATGCAAAGC
ATGCATCTCAATTAGTCAGCAACCAGGTGTGGAAAGTCCCCAGGCTCCCCAGCAGGCAGAAGTATGCAAA
GCATGCATCTCAATTAGTCAGCAACCATAGTCCCGCCCCTAACTCCGCCCATCCCGCCCCTAACTCCGCC
CAGTTCCGCCCATTCTCCGCCCCATGGCTGACTAATTTTTTTTATTTATGCAGAGGCCGAGGCCGCCTCG
GCCTCTGAGCTATTCCAGAAGTAGTGAGGAGGCTTTTTTGGAGGCCTAGGCTTTTGCAAAAAGCTTGATT
CTTCTGACACAACAGTCTCGAACTTAAGGCTAGAGCCACCATGATTGAACAAGATGGATTGCACGCAGGT
TCTCCGGCCGCTTGGGTGGAGAGGCTATTCGGCTATGACTGGGCACAACAGACAATCGGCTGCTCTGATG
CCGCCGTGTTCCGGCTGTCAGCGCAGGGGCGCCCGGTTCTTTTTGTCAAGACCGACCTGTCCGGTGCCCT
GAATGAACTGCAGGACGAGGCAGCGCGGCTATCGTGGCTGGCCACGACGGGCGTTCCTTGCGCAGCTGTG
CTCGACGTTGTCACTGAAGCGGGAAGGGACTGGCTGCTATTGGGCGAAGTGCCGGGGCAGGATCTCCTGT
CATCTCACCTTGCTCCTGCCGAGAAAGTATCCATCATGGCTGATGCAATGCGGCGGCTGCATACGCTTGA
TCCGGCTACCTGCCCATTCGACCACCAAGCGAAACATCGCATCGAGCGAGCACGTACTCGGATGGAAGCC
GGTCTTGTCGATCAGGATGATCTGGACGAAGAGCATCAGGGGCTCGCGCCAGCCGAACTGTTCGCCAGGC
TCAAGGCGCGCATGCCCGACGGCGAGGATCTCGTCGTGACCCATGGCGATGCCTGCTTGCCGAATATCAT
GGTGGAAAATGGCCGCTTTTCTGGATTCATCGACTGTGGCCGGCTGGGTGTGGCGGACCGCTATCAGGAC
ATAGCGTTGGCTACCCGTGATATTGCTGAAGAGCTTGGCGGCGAATGGGCTGACCGCTTCCTCGTGCTTT
ACGGTATCGCCGCTCCCGATTCGCAGCGCATCGCCTTCTATCGCCTTCTTGACGAGTTCTTCTGAGCGGG
ACTCTGGGGTTCGAAATGACCGACCAAGCGACGCCCAACCTGCCATCACGATGGCCGCAATAAAATATCT
TTATTTTCATTACATCTGTGTGTTGGTTTTTTGTGTGAATCGATAGCGATAAGGATCCGCGTATGGTGCA
CTCTCAGTACAATCTGCTCTGATGCCGCATAGTTAAGCCAGCCCCGACACCCGCCAACACCCGCTGACGC
GCCCTGACGGGCTTGTCTGCTCCCGGCATCCGCTTACAGACAAGCTGTGACCGTCTCCGGGAGCTGCATG
TGTCAGAGGTTTTCACCGTCATCACCGAAACGCGCGAGACGAAAGGGCCTCGTGATACGCCTATTTTTAT
AGGTTAATGTCATGATAATAATGGTTTCTTAGACGTCAGGTGGCACTTTTCGGGGAAATGTGCGCGGAAC
CCCTATTTGTTTATTTTTCTAAATACATTCAAATATGTATCCGCTCATGAGACAATAACCCTGATAAATG
CTTCAATAATATTGAAAAAGGAAGAGTATGAGTATTCAACATTTCCGTGTCGCCCTTATTCCCTTTTTTG
CGGCATTTTGCCTTCCTGTTTTTGCTCACCCAGAAACGCTGGTGAAAGTAAAAGATGCTGAAGATCAGTT
GGGTGCACGAGTGGGTTACATCGAACTGGATCTCAACAGCGGTAAGATCCTTGAGAGTTTTCGCCCCGAA
GAACGTTTTCCAATGATGAGCACTTTTAAAGTTCTGCTATGTGGCGCGGTATTATCCCGTATTGACGCCG
GGCAAGAGCAACTCGGTCGCCGCATACACTATTCTCAGAATGACTTGGTTGAGTACTCACCAGTCACAGA
AAAGCATCTTACGGATGGCATGACAGTAAGAGAATTATGCAGTGCTGCCATAACCATGAGTGATAACACT
GCGGCCAACTTACTTCTGACAACGATCGGAGGACCGAAGGAGCTAACCGCTTTTTTGCACAACATGGGGG
ATCATGTAACTCGCCTTGATCGTTGGGAACCGGAGCTGAATGAAGCCATACCAAACGACGAGCGTGACAC
CACGATGCCTGTAGCAATGGCAACAACGTTGCGCAAACTATTAACTGGCGAACTACTTACTCTAGCTTCC
CGGCAACAATTAATAGACTGGATGGAGGCGGATAAAGTTGCAGGACCACTTCTGCGCTCGGCCCTTCCGG
CTGGCTGGTTTATTGCTGATAAATCTGGAGCCGGTGAGCGTGGGTCTCGCGGTATCATTGCAGCACTGGG
GCCAGATGGTAAGCCCTCCCGTATCGTAGTTATCTACACGACGGGGAGTCAGGCAACTATGGATGAACGA
AATAGACAGATCGCTGAGATAGGTGCCTCACTGATTAAGCATTGGTAACTGTCAGACCAAGTTTACTCAT
ATATACTTTAGATTGATTTAAAACTTCATTTTTAATTTAAAAGGATCTAGGTGAAGATCCTTTTTGATAA
TCTCATGACCAAAATCCCTTAACGTGAGTTTTCGTTCCACTGAGCGTCAGACCCCGTAGAAAAGATCAAA
GGATCTTCTTGAGATCCTTTTTTTCTGCGCGTAATCTGCTGCTTGCAAACAAAAAAACCACCGCTACCAG
CGGTGGTTTGTTTGCCGGATCAAGAGCTACCAACTCTTTTTCCGAAGGTAACTGGCTTCAGCAGAGCGCA
GATACCAAATACTGTTCTTCTAGTGTAGCCGTAGTTAGGCCACCACTTCAAGAACTCTGTAGCACCGCCT
ACATACCTCGCTCTGCTAATCCTGTTACCAGTGGCTGCTGCCAGTGGCGATAAGTCGTGTCTTACCGGGT
TGGACTCAAGACGATAGTTACCGGATAAGGCGCAGCGGTCGGGCTGAACGGGGGGTTCGTGCACACAGCC
CAGCTTGGAGCGAACGACCTACACCGAACTGAGATACCTACAGCGTGAGCTATGAGAAAGCGCCACGCTT
CCCGAAGGGAGAAAGGCGGACAGGTATCCGGTAAGCGGCAGGGTCGGAACAGGAGAGCGCACGAGGGAGC
TTCCAGGGGGAAACGCCTGGTATCTTTATAGTCCTGTCGGGTTTCGCCACCTCTGACTTGAGCGTCGATT
TTTGTGATGCTCGTCAGGGGGGCGGAGCCTATGGAAAAACGCCAGCAACGCGGCCTTTTTACGGTTCCTG
GCCTTTTGCTGGCCTTTTGCTCACATGTTCTTTCCTGCGTTATCCCCTGATTCTGTGGATAACCGTATTA
CCGCCTTTGAGTGAGCTGATACCGCTCGCCGCAGCCGAACGACCGAGCGCAGCGAGTCAGTGAGCGAGGA
AGCGGAAGAGCGCCCAATACGCAAACCGCCTCTCCCCGCGCGTTGGCCGATTCATTAATGCAGAGCTTGC
AATTCGCGCTTTTTCAATATTATTGAAGCATTTATCAGGGTTATTGTCTCATGAGCGGATACATATTTGA
ATGTATTTAGAAAAATAAACAAATAGGGGTTCCGCGCACATTTCCCCGAAAAGTGCCACCTGACGTCTAA
GAAACCATTATTATCATGACATTAACCTATAAAAATAGGCGTATTACGAGGCCCTTTCACGCATTAGATG
CATGTCGTTACATAACTTACGGTAAATGGCCCGCCTGGCTGACCGCCCAACGACCCCCGCCCATTGACGT
CAATAATGACGTATGTTCCCATAGTAACGCCAATAGGGACTTTCCATTGACGTCAATGGGTGGAGTATTT
ACGGTAAACTGCCCACTTGGCAGTACATCAAGTGTATCATATGCCAAGTACGCCCCCTATTGACGTCAAT
GACGGTAAATGGCCCGCCTGGCATTATGCCCAGTACATGACCTTATGGGACTTTCCTACTTGGCAGTACA
TCTACGTATTAGTCATCGCTATTACCATGGTGATGCGGTTTTGGCAGTACATCAATGGGCGTGGATAGCG
GTTTGACTCACGGGGATTTCCAAGTCTCCACCCCATTGACGTCAATGGGAGTTTGTTTTGGCACCAAAAT
CAACGGGACTTTCCAAAATGTCGTAACAACTCCGCCCCATTGACGCAAATGGGCGGTAGGCGTGTACGGT
GGGAGGTCTATATAAGCAGAGCTCGTTTAGTGAACCGTCAGATCGCCTGGAGACGCCATCCACGCTGTTT
TGACCTCCATAGAAGACACCGGGACCGATCCAGCCTCCGGACTCTAGCCTAGGCCGCGGTACCACCATGG
AACAAAAACTTATTTCTGAAGAAGATCTGTCTAGATCAACAAGTTTGTACAAAAAAGCAGGCTCCACCAT
GGGAACCATGAGCAGCGAGGCCGAGACCCAGCAGCCGCCCGCCGCCCCCCCCGCCGCCCCCGCCCTCAGC
GCCGCCGACACCAAGCCCGGCACTACGGGCAGCGGCGCAGGGAGCGGTGGCCCGGGCGGCCTCACATCGG
CGGCGCCTGCCGGCGGGGACAAGAAGGTCATCGCAACGAAGGTTTTGGGAACAGTAAAATGGTTCAATGT
AAGGAACGGATATGGTTTCATCAACAGGAATGACACCAAGGAAGATGTATTTGTACACCAGACTGCCATA
AAGAAGAATAACCCCAGGAAGTACCTTCGCAGTGTAGGAGATGGAGAGACTGTGGAGTTTGATGTTGTTG
AAGGAGAAAAGGGTGCGGAGGCAGCAAATGTTACAGGTCCTGGTGGTGTTCCAGTTCAAGGCAGTAAATA
TGCAGCAGACCGTAACCATTATAGACGCTATCCACGTCGTAGGGGTCCTCCACGCAATTACCAGCAAAAT
TACCAGAATAGTGAGAGTGGGGAAAAGAACGAGGGATCGGAGAGTGCTCCCGAAGGCCAGGCCCAACAAC
GCCGGCCCTACCGCAGGCGAAGGTTCCCACCTTACTACATGCGGAGACCCTATGGGCGTCGACCACAGTA
TTCCAACCCTCCTGTGCAGGGAGAAGTGATGGAGGGTGCTGACAACCAGGGTGCAGGAGAACAAGGTAGA
CCAGTGAGGCAGAATATGTATCGGGGATATAGACCACGATTCCGCAGGGGCCCTCCTCGCCAAAGACAGC
CTAGAGAGGACGGCAATGAAGAAGATAAAGAAAATCAAGGAGATGAGACCCAAGGTCAGCAGCCACCTCA
ACGTCGGTACCGCCGCAACTTCAATTACCGACGCAGACGCCCAGAAAACCCTAAACCACAAGATGGCAAA
GAGACAAAAGCAGCCGATCCACCAGCTGAGAATTCGTCCGCTCCCGAGGCTGAGCAGGGCGGGGCTGAGT
AAGCGGCCGCACTCGAGATATCTAGACCCAGCTTTCTTGTACAAAGTGGTTGATCGCGTGCATGCGACGT
CATAGCTCTCTCCCTATAGTGAGTCGTATTATAAGCTAGGCACTGGCCGTCGTTTTACAACGTCGTGACT
GGGAAAACTGCTAGCTTGGGATCTTTGTGAAGGAACCTTACTTCTGTGGTGTGACATAATTGGACAAACT
ACCTACAGAGATTTAAAGCTCTAAGGTAAATATAAAATTTTTAAGTGTATAATGTGTTAAACTAGCTGCA
TATGCTTGCTGCTTGAGAGTTTTGCTTACTGAGTATGATTTATGAAAATATTATACACAGGAGCTAGTGA
TTCTAATTGTTTGTGTATTTTAGATTCACAGTCCCAAGGCTCATTTCAGGCCCCTCAGTCCTCACAGTCT
GTTCATGATCATAATCAGCCATACCACATTTGTAGAGGTTTTACTTGCTTTAAAAAACCTCCCACACCTC
CCCCTGAACCTGAAACATAAAATGAATGCAATTGTTGTTGTTAACTTGTTTATTGCAGCTTATAATGGTT
ACAAATAAAGCAATAGCATCACAAATTTCACAAATAAAGCATTTTTTTCACTGCATTCTAGTTGTGGTTT
GTCCAAACTCATCAATGTATCTTATCATGTCTGGATCGATCCTGCATTAATGAATCGGCCAACGCGCGGG
GAGAGGCGGTTTGCGTATTGGCTGGCGTAATAGCGAAGAGGCCCGCACCGATCGCCCTTCCCAACAGTTG
CGCAGCCTGAATGGCGAATGGG
[124 nt withheld, positions 6253-6376]
C
[91 nt withheld, positions 6378-6468]
A
[49 nt withheld, positions 6470-6518]
CCTTTGACGTTGGAGTCCACGTTCTTT
[37 nt withheld, positions 6546-6582]
ACCCTATCTCGGTCTATTCTTTTGATTTATAAGGGATTTTGCCGATTTCGGCCTATTGGTTAAAAAATGA
GCTGATTTAACAAAAATTTAACGCGAATTTTAACAAAATATTAACGCTTACAATTTCCTGATGCGGTATT
TTCTCCTTACGCATCTGTGCGGTATTTCACACCGCATACGCGGATCTGCGCAGCACCATGGCCTGAAATA
ACCTCTGAAAGAGGAACTTGGTTAGGTACCTTCTGAGGCGGAAAGAACCA
Features (pLannotate 1.2.2; 25 found; start..end, strand, type, name):
    391..1182    +  CDS            neo: KKA2_KLEPN - Also known as kan, nptII. Experimental evidence at protein level: Swiss-Prot protein existence level 1. Resistance to kanamycin, neomycin, paromomycin, ribostamycin, butirosin and gentamicin B. From Klebsiella pneumoniae.
   1249..1297    +  polyA_signal   poly(A) signal: synthetic polyadenylation signal
   1317..1371    -  misc_feature   bom (fragment): basis of mobility region from pBR322
   1473..1508    -  CDS            rop (fragment): Rop protein, which maintains plasmids at low copy number; rop
   1603..1707    +  promoter       AmpR promoter: bla
   1708..2568    +  CDS            AmpR: β-lactamase; bla; confers resistance to ampicillin, carbenicillin, and related antibiotics
   2739..3327    +  rep_origin     ori: high-copy-number ColE1/pMB1/pBR322/pUC origin of replication
   3510..3563    +  CDS            lacI (fragment): lac repressor; lacI; The lac repressor binds to the lac operator to inhibit transcription in E. coli. This inhibition can be relieved by adding lactose or isopropyl-β-D-thiogalactopyranoside (IPTG).
   3579..3676    -  promoter       AmpR promoter: bla
   3786..4089    +  enhancer       CMV enhancer: human cytomegalovirus immediate early enhancer
   4090..4293    +  promoter       CMV promoter: human cytomegalovirus (CMV) immediate early promoter
   4449..4473    +  protein_bind   attB1: mutant version of attB; recombination site for the Gateway® BP reaction BP Clonase™
   4488..5459    +  CDS            YBX1: YBOX1_BOVIN - Also known as YB1 From Bos taurus (Bovine).
   5486..5510    -  protein_bind   attB2: mutant version of attB; recombination site for the Gateway® BP reaction BP Clonase™
   5543..5561    -  promoter       T7 promoter: promoter for bacteriophage T7 RNA polymerase
   5571..5608    +  CDS            lacZα (fragment): LacZα fragment of β-galactosidase; lacZ fragment
   5620..5734    +  intron         large T intron (fragment): SV40 (simian virus 40) large T antigen intron
   5808..5833    +  intron         small t intron (fragment): SV40 (simian virus 40) small t antigen intron
   5833..5970    +  CDS            large T antigen (fragment): large T antigen from SV40 (simian virus 40)
   5993..6127    +  polyA_signal   SV40 poly(A) signal: SV40 polyadenylation signal
   6132..6181    -  CDS            lacI (fragment): lac repressor; lacI; The lac repressor binds to the lac operator to inhibit transcription in E. coli. This inhibition can be relieved by adding lactose or isopropyl-β-D-thiogalactopyranoside (IPTG).
   6181..6248    +  CDS            lacZα (fragment): LacZα fragment of β-galactosidase; lacZ fragment
   6253..6681    +  rep_origin     f1 ori (sequence partly withheld): f1 bacteriophage origin of replication; arrow indicates direction of (+) strand synthesis
   6709..6760    -  misc_feature   bom (fragment): basis of mobility region from pBR322
   6825..340     +  promoter       SV40 promoter (across the origin): SV40 enhancer and early promoter
