[The description below was written by a language model from this plasmid's Addgene catalogue record and pLannotate feature annotations shown in this document.]
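Description:
pDESTmycYBX1 is a mammalian expression plasmid of about 6.8 kb that carries the human Y box binding protein 1 (YBX1, also called YB-1) coding sequence in the pDESTmyc Gateway destination backbone. The roughly 975 bp open reading frame was introduced by Gateway recombination and sits between attB1 and attB2 sites. It lies downstream of the human cytomegalovirus immediate-early enhancer and promoter, and it is followed by SV40 small t/large T intron fragments and the SV40 polyadenylation signal, which provide processing of the transcript. According to the catalogue entry the backbone supplies an N-terminal MYC epitope tag. The tag is not annotated as a separate feature, but there is unannotated space between the CMV promoter and attB1 where it would presumably reside. The automated annotation matched the insert to the bovine YBX1 protein entry. The catalogue lists the insert as human, so that match most likely reflects the high conservation of this protein rather than a different species of origin.

In E. coli the plasmid replicates from a high-copy ColE1/pUC-type origin and is selected with ampicillin through the β-lactamase gene. An f1 origin is also present, which allows production of single-stranded DNA. For mammalian cells, an SV40 enhancer/early promoter drives the neomycin phosphotransferase gene, terminated by a synthetic poly(A) signal, which permits G418 selection of stable transfectants. A T7 promoter lies in reverse orientation just beyond attB2. Several short lacI, lacZα, rop and bom fragments appear to be backbone remnants without function.

The construct expresses MYC-tagged YBX1 in cultured mammalian cells, which makes the protein available for detection or immunoprecipitation. It was deposited with a study characterising human Argonaute-containing ribonucleoprotein complexes and their bound mRNAs.
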