Addgene plasmid #19878: pDESTmycYBX1
Depositing lab: Thomas Tuschl. Depositing organization: Rockefeller University. Publication: Molecular characterization of human Argonaute-containing ribonucleoprotein complexes and their bound target mRNAs. Landthaler M, Gaidatzis D, Rothballer A, Chen PY, Soll SJ, Dinic L, Ojo T, Hafner M, Zavolan M, Tuschl T. RNA. 2008 Dec;14(12):2580-96. doi: 10.1261/rna.1351608. Epub 2008 Oct 31. PubMed 18978028.
Backbone
  Vector backbone: pDESTmyc
  Backbone size w/o insert (bp): 5862
  Vector type: Mammalian Expression
  Selectable markers: Neomycin (select with G418)
Growth in bacteria
  Bacterial resistance: Ampicillin, 100 μg/mL
  Growth temperature: 37°C
  Growth strain: DH5alpha
  Copy number: High Copy
Gene/Insert
  Gene/Insert name: Y box binding protein 1 (alt name: YBX1; YB1; BP-8; CSDB; DBPB; YB-1; CSDA2; NSEP1; NSEP-1; MDR-NF1; MGC104858; MGC110976; MGC117250)
  Species: H. sapiens (human)
  Insert size (bp): 975
  GenBank ID: NM_004559
  Entrez Gene: YBX1 (a.k.a. BP-8, CBF-A, CSDA2, CSDB, DBPB, EFI-A, MDR-NF1, NSEP-1, NSEP1, YB-1, YB1)
  Tag / fusion protein: MYC (N terminal on backbone)
  Cloning method: Gateway Cloning
  Sequencing primers: 5′ CMV
Terms and licenses: Academic/Nonprofit Terms; Industry Terms: Not Available to Industry
How to cite: pDESTmycYBX1 was a gift from Thomas Tuschl (Addgene plasmid # 19878 ; http://n2t.net/addgene:19878 ; RRID:Addgene_19878)
