>Addgene plasmid #19878 | pDESTmycYBX1 | addgene partial sequence | sequence record 147422 | CMV-F 5'-CGCAAATGGGCGGTAGGCGTG-3'
GCTCGTTTAGTGAACCGTCAGATCGCCTGGAGACGCCATCCACGCTGTTTTGACCTCCATAGAAGACACC
GGGACCGATCCAGCCTCCGGACTCTAGCCTAGGCCGCGGTACCACCATGGAACAAAAACTTATTTCTGAA
GAAGATCTGTCTAGATCAACAAGTTTGTACAAAAAAGCAGGCTCCACCATGGGAACCATGAGCAGCGAGG
CCGAGACCCAGCAGCCGCCCGCCGCCCCCCCCGCCGCCCCCGCCCTCAGCGCCGCCGACACCAAGCCCGG
CACTACGGGCAGCGGCGCAGGGAGCGGTGGCCCGGGCGGCCTCACATCGGCGGCGCCTGCCGGCGGGGAC
AAGAAGGTCATCGCAACGAAGGTTTTGGGAACAGTAAAATGGTTCAATGTAAGGAACGGATATGGTTTCA
TCAACAGGAATGACACCAAGGAAGATGTATTTGTACACCAGACTGCCATAAAGAAGAATAACCCCAGGAA
GTACCTTCGCAGTGTAGGAGATGGAGAGACTGTGGAGTTTGATGTTGTTGAAGGAGAAAAGGGTGCGGAG
GCAGCAAATGTTACAGGTCCTGGTGGTGTTCCAGTTCAAGGCAGTAAATATGCAGCAGACCGTAACCATT
ATAGACGCTATCCACGTCGTAGGGGTCCTCCACGCAATTACCAGCAAAATTACCAGAATAGTGAGAGTG
