>Addgene plasmid #19878 | pDESTmycYBX1 | addgene partial sequence | sequence record 147425 | T7 5'-TAATACGACTCACTATAGGG-3'
AAAGCTGGGTCTAGATATCTCGAGTGCGGCCGCTTACTCAGCCCCGCCCTGCTCAGCCTCGGGAGCGGAC
GAATTCTCAGCTGGTGGATCGGCTGCTTTTGTCTCTTTGCCATCTTGTGGTTTAGGGTTTTCTGGGCGTC
TGCGTCGGTAATTGAAGTTGCGGCGGTACCGACGTTGAGGTGGCTGCTGACCTTGGGTCTCATCTCCTTG
ATTTTCTTTATCTTCTTCATTGCCGTCCTCTCTAGGCTGTCTTTGGCGAGGAGGGCCCCTGCGGAATCGT
GGTCTATATCCCCGATACATATTCTGCCTCACTGGTCTACCTTGTTCTCCTGCACCCTGGTTGTCAGCAC
CCTCCATCACTTCTCCCTGCACAGGAGGGTTGGAATACTGTGGTCGACGCCCATAGGGTCTCCGCATGTA
GTAAGGTGGGAACCTTCGCCTGCGGTAGGGCCGGCGTTGTTGGGCCTGGCCTTCGGGAGCACTCTCCGAT
CCCTCGTTCTTTTCCCCACTCTCACTATTCTGGTAATTTTGCTGGTAATTGCGTGGAGGACCCCTACGAC
GTGGATAGCGTCTATAATGGTTACGGTCTGCTGCATATTTACTGCCTTGAACTGGAACACCACCAGGACC
TGTAACATTTGCTGCCTCCGCACCCTTTTCTCCTTCAACAACATCAAACTCCACAGTCTCTCCATCTCCT
