LOCUS       Exported 6845 bp ds-DNA circular SYN 12-MAY-2021
DEFINITION  synthetic circular DNA
ACCESSION   .
VERSION     .
KEYWORDS    pDESTmycYBX1
SOURCE      synthetic DNA construct
  ORGANISM  synthetic DNA construct
REFERENCE   1 (bases 1 to 6845)
  AUTHORS   Landthaler M, Gaidatzis D, Rothballer A, Chen PY, Soll SJ, Dinic L,
            Ojo T, Hafner M, Zavolan M, Tuschl T
  TITLE     Molecular characterization of human Argonaute-containing
            ribonucleoprotein complexes and their bound target mRNAs.
  JOURNAL   RNA. 2008 Oct 31. ():.
  PUBMED    18978028
REFERENCE   2 (bases 1 to 6845)
  AUTHORS   .
  TITLE     Direct Submission
  JOURNAL   Exported May 12, 2021 from SnapGene Server 1.1.58
            http://www.snapgene.com
FEATURES             Location/Qualifiers
     source          1..6845
                     /organism="synthetic DNA construct"
                     /mol_type="other DNA"
     enhancer        15..318
                     /label=CMV enhancer
                     /note="human cytomegalovirus immediate early enhancer"
     promoter        319..522
                     /label=CMV promoter
                     /note="human cytomegalovirus (CMV) immediate early
                     promoter"
     primer_bind     473..493
                     /label=CMV-F
                     /note="Human CMV immediate early promoter, forward primer"
     primer_bind     519..543
                     /label=LNCX
                     /note="Human CMV promoter, forward primer"
     CDS             639..668
                     /codon_start=1
                     /product="Myc (human c-Myc proto-oncogene) epitope tag"
                     /label=Myc
                     /translation="EQKLISEEDL"
     protein_bind    678..702
                     /gene="mutant version of attB"
                     /label=attB1
                     /bound_moiety="BP Clonase(TM)"
                     /note="recombination site for the Gateway(R) BP reaction"
     protein_bind    complement(1715..1739)
                     /gene="mutant version of attB"
                     /label=attB2
                     /bound_moiety="BP Clonase(TM)"
                     /note="recombination site for the Gateway(R) BP reaction"
     primer_bind     complement(1771..1790)
                     /label=T7
                     /note="T7 promoter, forward primer"
     promoter        complement(1772..1790)
                     /label=T7 promoter
                     /note="promoter for bacteriophage T7 RNA polymerase"
     primer_bind     complement(1801..1818)
                     /label=M13 Forward
                     /note="In lacZ gene. Also called M13-F20 or M13 (-21)
                     Forward"
     primer_bind     complement(1801..1817)
                     /label=M13 fwd
                     /note="common sequencing primer, one of multiple similar
                     variants"
     primer_bind     complement(1810..1832)
                     /label=M13/pUC Forward
                     /note="In lacZ gene"
     polyA_signal    2222..2356
                     /label=SV40 poly(A) signal
                     /note="SV40 polyadenylation signal"
     primer_bind     complement(2259..2278)
                     /label=SV40pA-R
                     /note="SV40 polyA, reverse primer"
     primer_bind     2313..2332
                     /label=EBV-rev
                     /note="SV40 polyA terminator, reverse primer"
     rep_origin      2482..2937
                     /direction=RIGHT
                     /label=f1 ori
                     /note="f1 bacteriophage origin of replication; arrow
                     indicates direction of (+) strand synthesis"
     primer_bind     complement(2569..2588)
                     /label=F1ori-R
                     /note="F1 origin, reverse primer"
     primer_bind     2779..2800
                     /label=F1ori-F
                     /note="F1 origin, forward primer"
     promoter        3056..3413
                     /label=SV40 promoter
                     /note="SV40 enhancer and early promoter"
     primer_bind     complement(3079..3099)
                     /label=pBABE 3'
                     /note="SV40 enhancer, reverse primer for pBABE vectors"
     rep_origin      3264..3399
                     /label=SV40 ori
                     /note="SV40 origin of replication"
     primer_bind     3326..3345
                     /label=SV40pro-F
                     /note="SV40 promoter/origin, forward primer"
     CDS             3464..4258
                     /codon_start=1
                     /gene="aph(3')-II (or nptII)"
                     /product="aminoglycoside phosphotransferase from Tn5"
                     /label=NeoR/KanR
                     /note="confers resistance to neomycin, kanamycin, and G418
                     (Geneticin(R))"
                     /translation="MIEQDGLHAGSPAAWVERLFGYDWAQQTIGCSDAAVFRLSAQGRP
                     VLFVKTDLSGALNELQDEAARLSWLATTGVPCAAVLDVVTEAGRDWLLLGEVPGQDLLS
                     SHLAPAEKVSIMADAMRRLHTLDPATCPFDHQAKHRIERARTRMEAGLVDQDDLDEEHQ
                     GLAPAELFARLKARMPDGEDLVVTHGDACLPNIMVENGRFSGFIDCGRLGVADRYQDIA
                     LATRDIAEELGGEWADRFLVLYGIAAPDSQRIAFYRLLDEFF"
     primer_bind     complement(3518..3537)
                     /label=Neo-R
                     /note="Neomycin resistance gene, reverse primer"
     primer_bind     4128..4147
                     /label=Neo-F
                     /note="Neomycin resistance gene, forward primer"
     polyA_signal    4322..4370
                     /note="synthetic polyadenylation signal"
     primer_bind     complement(4411..4430)
                     /label=pRS-marker
                     /note="pRS vectors, use to sequence yeast selectable
                     marker"
     primer_bind     4530..4552
                     /label=pGEX 3'
                     /note="pGEX vectors, reverse primer"
     primer_bind     complement(4590..4608)
                     /label=pBRforEco
                     /note="pBR322 vectors, upsteam of EcoRI site, forward
                     primer"
     promoter        4676..4780
                     /gene="bla"
                     /label=AmpR promoter
     CDS             4781..5641
                     /codon_start=1
                     /gene="bla"
                     /product="beta-lactamase"
                     /label=AmpR
                     /note="confers resistance to ampicillin, carbenicillin, and
                     related antibiotics"
                     /translation="MSIQHFRVALIPFFAAFCLPVFAHPETLVKVKDAEDQLGARVGYI
                     ELDLNSGKILESFRPEERFPMMSTFKVLLCGAVLSRIDAGQEQLGRRIHYSQNDLVEYS
                     PVTEKHLTDGMTVRELCSAAITMSDNTAANLLLTTIGGPKELTAFLHNMGDHVTRLDRW
                     EPELNEAIPNDERDTTMPVAMATTLRKLLTGELLTLASRQQLIDWMEADKVAGPLLRSA
                     LPAGWFIADKSGAGERGSRGIIAALGPDGKPSRIVVIYTTGSQATMDERNRQIAEIGAS
                     LIKHW"
     primer_bind     complement(4999..5018)
                     /label=Amp-R
                     /note="Ampicillin resistance gene, reverse primer"
     rep_origin      5812..6400
                     /direction=RIGHT
                     /label=ori
                     /note="high-copy-number ColE1/pMB1/pBR322/pUC origin of
                     replication"
     primer_bind     6301..6320
                     /label=pBR322ori-F
                     /note="pBR322 origin, forward primer"
     primer_bind     6554..6571
                     /label=L4440
                     /note="L4440 vector, forward primer"
ORIGIN
        1 cattagatgc atgtcgttac ataacttacg gtaaatggcc cgcctggctg accgcccaac
       61 gacccccgcc cattgacgtc aataatgacg tatgttccca tagtaacgcc aatagggact
      121 ttccattgac gtcaatgggt ggagtattta cggtaaactg cccacttggc agtacatcaa
      181 gtgtatcata tgccaagtac gccccctatt gacgtcaatg acggtaaatg gcccgcctgg
      241 cattatgccc agtacatgac cttatgggac tttcctactt ggcagtacat ctacgtatta
      301 gtcatcgcta ttaccatggt gatgcggttt tggcagtaca tcaatgggcg tggatagcgg
      361 tttgactcac ggggatttcc aagtctccac cccattgacg tcaatgggag tttgttttgg
      421 caccaaaatc aacgggactt tccaaaatgt cgtaacaact ccgccccatt gacgcaaatg
      481 ggcggtaggc gtgtacggtg ggaggtctat ataagcagag ctcgtttagt gaaccgtcag
      541 atcgcctgga gacgccatcc acgctgtttt gacctccata gaagacaccg ggaccgatcc
      601 agcctccgga ctctagccta ggccgcggta ccaccatgga acaaaaactt atttctgaag
      661 aagatctgtc tagatcaaca agtttgtaca aaaaagcagg ctccaccatg ggaaccatga
      721 gcagcgaggc cgagacccag cagccgcccg ccgccccccc cgccgccccc gccctcagcg
      781 ccgccgacac caagcccggc actacgggca gcggcgcagg gagcggtggc ccgggcggcc
      841 tcacatcggc ggcgcctgcc ggcggggaca agaaggtcat cgcaacgaag gttttgggaa
      901 cagtaaaatg gttcaatgta aggaacggat atggtttcat caacaggaat gacaccaagg
      961 aagatgtatt tgtacaccag actgccataa agaagaataa ccccaggaag taccttcgca
     1021 gtgtaggaga tggagagact gtggagtttg atgttgttga aggagaaaag ggtgcggagg
     1081 cagcaaatgt tacaggtcct ggtggtgttc cagttcaagg cagtaaatat gcagcagacc
     1141 gtaaccatta tagacgctat ccacgtcgta ggggtcctcc acgcaattac cagcaaaatt
     1201 accagaatag tgagagtggg gaaaagaacg agggatcgga gagtgctccc gaaggccagg
     1261 cccaacaacg ccggccctac cgcaggcgaa ggttcccacc ttactacatg cggagaccct
     1321 atgggcgtcg accacagtat tccaaccctc ctgtgcaggg agaagtgatg gagggtgctg
     1381 acaaccaggg tgcaggagaa caaggtagac cagtgaggca gaatatgtat cggggatata
     1441 gaccacgatt ccgcaggggc cctcctcgcc aaagacagcc tagagaggac ggcaatgaag
     1501 aagataaaga aaatcaagga gatgagaccc aaggtcagca gccacctcaa cgtcggtacc
     1561 gccgcaactt caattaccga cgcagacgcc cagaaaaccc taaaccacaa gatggcaaag
     1621 agacaaaagc agccgatcca ccagctgaga attcgtccgc tcccgaggct gagcagggcg
     1681 gggctgagta agcggccgca ctcgagatat ctagacccag ctttcttgta caaagtggtt
     1741 gatcgcgtgc atgcgacgtc atagctctct ccctatagtg agtcgtatta taagctaggc
     1801 actggccgtc gttttacaac gtcgtgactg ggaaaactgc tagcttggga tctttgtgaa
     1861 ggaaccttac ttctgtggtg tgacataatt ggacaaacta cctacagaga tttaaagctc
     1921 taaggtaaat ataaaatttt taagtgtata atgtgttaaa ctagctgcat atgcttgctg
     1981 cttgagagtt ttgcttactg agtatgattt atgaaaatat tatacacagg agctagtgat
     2041 tctaattgtt tgtgtatttt agattcacag tcccaaggct catttcaggc ccctcagtcc
     2101 tcacagtctg ttcatgatca taatcagcca taccacattt gtagaggttt tacttgcttt
     2161 aaaaaacctc ccacacctcc ccctgaacct gaaacataaa atgaatgcaa ttgttgttgt
     2221 taacttgttt attgcagctt ataatggtta caaataaagc aatagcatca caaatttcac
     2281 aaataaagca tttttttcac tgcattctag ttgtggtttg tccaaactca tcaatgtatc
     2341 ttatcatgtc tggatcgatc ctgcattaat gaatcggcca acgcgcgggg agaggcggtt
     2401 tgcgtattgg ctggcgtaat agcgaagagg cccgcaccga tcgcccttcc caacagttgc
     2461 gcagcctgaa tggcgaatgg gnnnnnnnnn nnnnnnnnnn nnnnnnnnnn nnnnnnnnnn
     2521 nnnnnnnnnn nnnnnnnnnn nnnnnnnnnn nnnnnnnnnn nnnnnnnnnn nnnnnnnnnn
     2581 nnnnnnnnnn nnnnnnnnnn nnnnncnnnn nnnnnnnnnn nnnnnnnnnn nnnnnnnnnn
     2641 nnnnnnnnnn nnnnnnnnnn nnnnnnnnnn nnnnnnnnnn nnnnnnnnnn nnnnnnnann
     2701 nnnnnnnnnn nnnnnnnnnn nnnnnnnnnn nnnnnnnnnn nnnnnnncct ttgacgttgg
     2761 agtccacgtt ctttaatagt ggactcttgt tccaaactgg aacaacactc aaccctatct
     2821 cggtctattc ttttgattta taagggattt tgccgatttc ggcctattgg ttaaaaaatg
     2881 agctgattta acaaatattt aacgcgaatt ttaacaaaat attaacgttt acaatttcgc
     2941 ctgatgcggt attttctcct tacgcatctg tgcggtattt cacaccgcat acgcggatct
     3001 gcgcagcacc atggcctgaa ataacctctg aaagaggaac ttggttaggt accttctgag
     3061 gcggaaagaa ccagctgtgg aatgtgtgtc agttagggtg tggaaagtcc ccaggctccc
     3121 cagcaggcag aagtatgcaa agcatgcatc tcaattagtc agcaaccagg tgtggaaagt
     3181 ccccaggctc cccagcaggc agaagtatgc aaagcatgca tctcaattag tcagcaacca
     3241 tagtcccgcc cctaactccg cccatcccgc ccctaactcc gcccagttcc gcccattctc
     3301 cgccccatgg ctgactaatt ttttttattt atgcagaggc cgaggccgcc tcggcctctg
     3361 agctattcca gaagtagtga ggaggctttt ttggaggcct aggcttttgc aaaaagcttg
     3421 attcttctga cacaacagtc tcgaacttaa ggctagagcc accatgattg aacaagatgg
     3481 attgcacgca ggttctccgg ccgcttgggt ggagaggcta ttcggctatg actgggcaca
     3541 acagacaatc ggctgctctg atgccgccgt gttccggctg tcagcgcagg ggcgcccggt
     3601 tctttttgtc aagaccgacc tgtccggtgc cctgaatgaa ctgcaggacg aggcagcgcg
     3661 gctatcgtgg ctggccacga cgggcgttcc ttgcgcagct gtgctcgacg ttgtcactga
     3721 agcgggaagg gactggctgc tattgggcga agtgccgggg caggatctcc tgtcatctca
     3781 ccttgctcct gccgagaaag tatccatcat ggctgatgca atgcggcggc tgcatacgct
     3841 tgatccggct acctgcccat tcgaccacca agcgaaacat cgcatcgagc gagcacgtac
     3901 tcggatggaa gccggtcttg tcgatcagga tgatctggac gaagagcatc aggggctcgc
     3961 gccagccgaa ctgttcgcca ggctcaaggc gcgcatgccc gacggcgagg atctcgtcgt
     4021 gacccatggc gatgcctgct tgccgaatat catggtggaa aatggccgct tttctggatt
     4081 catcgactgt ggccggctgg gtgtggcgga ccgctatcag gacatagcgt tggctacccg
     4141 tgatattgct gaagagcttg gcggcgaatg ggctgaccgc ttcctcgtgc tttacggtat
     4201 cgccgctccc gattcgcagc gcatcgcctt ctatcgcctt cttgacgagt tcttctgagc
     4261 gggactctgg ggttcgaaat gaccgaccaa gcgacgccca acctgccatc acgatggccg
     4321 caataaaata tctttatttt cattacatct gtgtgttggt tttttgtgtg aatcgatagc
     4381 gataaggatc cgcgtatggt gcactctcag tacaatctgc tctgatgccg catagttaag
     4441 ccagccccga cacccgccaa cacccgctga cgcgccctga cgggcttgtc tgctcccggc
     4501 atccgcttac agacaagctg tgaccgtctc cgggagctgc atgtgtcaga ggttttcacc
     4561 gtcatcaccg aaacgcgcga gacgaaaggg cctcgtgata cgcctatttt tataggttaa
     4621 tgtcatgata ataatggttt cttagacgtc aggtggcact tttcggggaa atgtgcgcgg
     4681 aacccctatt tgtttatttt tctaaataca ttcaaatatg tatccgctca tgagacaata
     4741 accctgataa atgcttcaat aatattgaaa aaggaagagt atgagtattc aacatttccg
     4801 tgtcgccctt attccctttt ttgcggcatt ttgccttcct gtttttgctc acccagaaac
     4861 gctggtgaaa gtaaaagatg ctgaagatca gttgggtgca cgagtgggtt acatcgaact
     4921 ggatctcaac agcggtaaga tccttgagag ttttcgcccc gaagaacgtt ttccaatgat
     4981 gagcactttt aaagttctgc tatgtggcgc ggtattatcc cgtattgacg ccgggcaaga
     5041 gcaactcggt cgccgcatac actattctca gaatgacttg gttgagtact caccagtcac
     5101 agaaaagcat cttacggatg gcatgacagt aagagaatta tgcagtgctg ccataaccat
     5161 gagtgataac actgcggcca acttacttct gacaacgatc ggaggaccga aggagctaac
     5221 cgcttttttg cacaacatgg gggatcatgt aactcgcctt gatcgttggg aaccggagct
     5281 gaatgaagcc ataccaaacg acgagcgtga caccacgatg cctgtagcaa tggcaacaac
     5341 gttgcgcaaa ctattaactg gcgaactact tactctagct tcccggcaac aattaataga
     5401 ctggatggag gcggataaag ttgcaggacc acttctgcgc tcggcccttc cggctggctg
     5461 gtttattgct gataaatctg gagccggtga gcgtgggtct cgcggtatca ttgcagcact
     5521 ggggccagat ggtaagccct cccgtatcgt agttatctac acgacgggga gtcaggcaac
     5581 tatggatgaa cgaaatagac agatcgctga gataggtgcc tcactgatta agcattggta
     5641 actgtcagac caagtttact catatatact ttagattgat ttaaaacttc atttttaatt
     5701 taaaaggatc taggtgaaga tcctttttga taatctcatg accaaaatcc cttaacgtga
     5761 gttttcgttc cactgagcgt cagaccccgt agaaaagatc aaaggatctt cttgagatcc
     5821 tttttttctg cgcgtaatct gctgcttgca aacaaaaaaa ccaccgctac cagcggtggt
     5881 ttgtttgccg gatcaagagc taccaactct ttttccgaag gtaactggct tcagcagagc
     5941 gcagatacca aatactgtcc ttctagtgta gccgtagtta ggccaccact tcaagaactc
     6001 tgtagcaccg cctacatacc tcgctctgct aatcctgtta ccagtggctg ctgccagtgg
     6061 cgataagtcg tgtcttaccg ggttggactc aagacgatag ttaccggata aggcgcagcg
     6121 gtcgggctga acggggggtt cgtgcacaca gcccagcttg gagcgaacga cctacaccga
     6181 actgagatac ctacagcgtg agcattgaga aagcgccacg cttcccgaag ggagaaaggc
     6241 ggacaggtat ccggtaagcg gcagggtcgg aacaggagag cgcacgaggg agcttccagg
     6301 gggaaacgcc tggtatcttt atagtcctgt cgggtttcgc cacctctgac ttgagcgtcg
     6361 atttttgtga tgctcgtcag gggggcggag cctatggaaa aacgccagca acgcggcctt
     6421 tttacggttc ctggcctttt gctggccttt tgctcacatg ttctttcctg cgttatcccc
     6481 tgattctgtg gataaccgta ttaccgcctt tgagtgagct gataccgctc gccgcagccg
     6541 aacgaccgag cgcagcgagt cagtgagcga ggaagcggaa gagcgcccaa tacgcaaacc
     6601 gcctctcccc gcgcgttggc cgattcatta atgcagagct tgcaattcgc gcgtttttca
     6661 atattattga agcatttatc agggttattg tctcatgagc ggatacatat ttgaatgtat
     6721 ttagaaaaat aaacaaatag gggttccgcg cacatttccc cgaaaagtgc cacctgacgt
     6781 ctaagaaacc attattatca tgacattaac ctataaaaat aggcgtagta cgaggccctt
     6841 tcact
//
